>Addgene plasmid #220209 | pCDNA5 TEX264wt-cSSH | addgene full sequence | sequence record 436019 | Addgene NGS Result
GACGGATCGGGAGATCTCCCGATCCCCTATGGTGCACTCTCAGTACAATCTGCTCTGATGCCGCATAGTT
AAGCCAGTATCTGCTCCCTGCTTGTGTGTTGGAGGTCGCTGAGTAGTGCGCGAGCAAAATTTAAGCTACA
ACAAGGCAAGGCTTGACCGACAATTGCATGAAGAATCTGCTTAGGGTTAGGCGTTTTGCGCTGCTTCGCG
ATGTACGGGCCAGATATACGCGTTGACATTGATTATTGACTAGTTATTAATAGTAATCAATTACGGGGTC
ATTAGTTCATAGCCCATATATGGAGTTCCGCGTTACATAACTTACGGTAAATGGCCCGCCTGGCTGACCG
CCCAACGACCCCCGCCCATTGACGTCAATAATGACGTATGTTCCCATAGTAACGCCAATAGGGACTTTCC
ATTGACGTCAATGGGTGGAGTATTTACGGTAAACTGCCCACTTGGCAGTACATCAAGTGTATCATATGCC
AAGTACGCCCCCTATTGACGTCAATGACGGTAAATGGCCCGCCTGGCATTATGCCCAGTACATGACCTTA
TGGGACTTTCCTACTTGGCAGTACATCTACGTATTAGTCATCGCTATTACCATGGTGATGCGGTTTTGGC
AGTACATCAATGGGCGTGGATAGCGGTTTGACTCACGGGGATTTCCAAGTCTCCACCCCATTGACGTCAA
TGGGAGTTTGTTTTGGCACCAAAATCAACGGGACTTTCCAAAATGTCGTAACAACTCCGCCCCATTGACG
CAAATGGGCGGTAGGCGTGTACGGTGGGAGGTCTATATAAGCAGAGCTCTCCCTATCAGTGATAGAGATC
TCCCTATCAGTGATAGAGATCGTCGACGAGCTCGTTTAGTGAACCGTCAGATCGCCTGGAGACGCCATCC
ACGCTGTTTTGACCTCCATAGAAGACACCGGGACCGATCCAGCCTCCGGACTCTAGCGTTTAAACTTAAG
CTTGGTACCGAGCTCGGATCCATGTCGGACCTGCTACTACTGGGCCTGATTGGGGGCCTGACTCTCTTAC
TGCTGCTGACGCTGCTGGCCTTTGCCGGGTACTCAGGGCTACTGGCTGGGGTGGAAGTGAGTGCTGGGTC
ACCCCCCATCCGCAACGTCACTGTGGCCTACAAGTTCCACATGGGGCTCTATGGTGAGACTGGGCGGCTT
TTCACTGAGAGCTGCAGCATCTCTCCCAAGCTCCGCTCCATCGCTGTCTACTATGACAACCCCCACATGG
TGCCCCCTGATAAGTGCCGATGTGCCGTGGGCAGCATCCTGAGTGAAGGTGAGGAATCGCCCTCCCCTGA
GCTCATCGACCTCTACCAGAAATTTGGCTTCAAGGTGTTCTCCTTCCCGGCACCCAGCCATGTGGTGACA
GCCACCTTCCCCTACACCACCATTCTGTCCATCTGGCTGGCTACCCGCCGTGTCCATCCTGCCTTGGACA
CCTACATCAAGGAGCGGAAGCTGTGTGCCTATCCTCGGCTGGAGATCTACCAGGAAGACCAGATCCATTT
CATGTGCCCACTGGCACGGCAGGGAGACTTCTATGTGCCTGAGATGAAGGAGACAGAGTGGAAATGGCGG
GGGCTTGTGGAGGCCATTGACACCCAGGTGGATGGCACAGGAGCTGACACAATGAGTGACACGAGTTCTG
TAAGCTTGGAAGTGAGCCCTGGCAGCCGGGAGACTTCAGCTGCCACACTGTCACCTGGGGCGAGCAGCCG
TGGCTGGGATGACGGTGACACCCGCAGCGAGCACAGCTACAGCGAGTCAGGTGCCAGCGGCTCCTCTTTT
GAGGAGCTGGACTTGGAGGGCGAGGGGCCCTTAGGGGAGTCACGGCTGGACCCTGGGACTGAGCCCCTGG
GGACTACCAAGTGGCTCTGGGAGCCCACTGCCCCTGAGAAGGGCAAGGAGGCGGCCGCTCGAGGGAACCT
TTTAGCAGAGTGGAGCCACCCGCAGTTCGAGAAAGGTGGAGGTTCCGGAGGTGGATCGGGAGGTGGATCG
TGGAGCCACCCGCAGTTTGAAAAAGGAACCGAACTAGGTTCCACGATGGCAAGCATGTACCCATACGATG
TTCCTGACTATGCCTAGGGGCCCGTTTAAACCCGCTGATCAGCCTCGACTGTGCCTTCTAGTTGCCAGCC
ATCTGTTGTTTGCCCCTCCCCCGTGCCTTCCTTGACCCTGGAAGGTGCCACTCCCACTGTCCTTTCCTAA
TAAAATGAGGAAATTGCATCGCATTGTCTGAGTAGGTGTCATTCTATTCTGGGGGGTGGGGTGGGGCAGG
ACAGCAAGGGGGAGGATTGGGAAGACAATAGCAGGCATGCTGGGGATGCGGTGGGCTCTATGGCTTCTGA
GGCGGAAAGAACCAGCTGGGGCTCTAGGGGGTATCCCC
[124 nt withheld, positions 2419-2542]
C
[91 nt withheld, positions 2544-2634]
AGGGTGATGGTTCACGTACCTAGAAGTTCCTATTCCGAAGTTCCTATTCTCTAGAAAGTATAGGAACTTC
CTTGGCCAAAAAGCCTGAACTCACCGCGACGTCTGTCGAGAAGTTTCTGATCGAAAAGTTCGACAGCGTC
TCCGACCTGATGCAGCTCTCGGAGGGCGAAGAATCTCGTGCTTTCAGCTTCGATGTAGGAGGGCGTGGAT
ATGTCCTGCGGGTAAATAGCTGCGCCGATGGTTTCTACAAAGATCGTTATGTTTATCGGCACTTTGCATC
GGCCGCGCTCCCGATTCCGGAAGTGCTTGACATTGGGGAATTCAGCGAGAGCCTGACCTATTGCATCTCC
CGCCGTGCACAGGGTGTCACGTTGCAAGACCTGCCTGAAACCGAACTGCCCGCTGTTCTGCAGCCGGTCG
CGGAGGCCATGGATGCGATCGCTGCGGCCGATCTTAGCCAGACGAGCGGGTTCGGCCCATTCGGACCGCA
AGGAATCGGTCAATACACTACATGGCGTGATTTCATATGCGCGATTGCTGATCCCCATGTGTATCACTGG
CAAACTGTGATGGACGACACCGTCAGTGCGTCCGTCGCGCAGGCTCTCGATGAGCTGATGCTTTGGGCCG
AGGACTGCCCCGAAGTCCGGCACCTCGTGCACGCGGATTTCGGCTCCAACAATGTCCTGACGGACAATGG
CCGCATAACAGCGGTCATTGACTGGAGCGAGGCGATGTTCGGGGATTCCCAATACGAGGTCGCCAACATC
TTCTTCTGGAGGCCGTGGTTGGCTTGTATGGAGCAGCAGACGCGCTACTTCGAGCGGAGGCATCCGGAGC
TTGCAGGATCGCCGCGGCTCCGGGCGTATATGCTCCGCATTGGTCTTGACCAACTCTATCAGAGCTTGGT
TGACGGCAATTTCGATGATGCAGCTTGGGCGCAGGGTCGATGCGACGCAATCGTCCGATCCGGAGCCGGG
ACTGTCGGGCGTACACAAATCGCCCGCAGAAGCGCGGCCGTCTGGACCGATGGCTGTGTAGAAGTACTCG
CCGATAGTGGAAACCGACGCCCCAGCACTCGTCCGAGGGCAAAGGAATAGCACGTACTACGAGATTTCGA
TTCCACCGCCGCCTTCTATGAAAGGTTGGGCTTCGGAATCGTTTTCCGGGACGCCGGCTGGATGATCCTC
CAGCGCGGGGATCTCATGCTGGAGTTCTTCGCCCACCCCAACTTGTTTATTGCAGCTTATAATGGTTACA
AATAAAGCAATAGCATCACAAATTTCACAAATAAAGCATTTTTTTCACTGCATTCTAGTTGTGGTTTGTC
CAAACTCATCAATGTATCTTATCATGTCTGTATACCGTCGACCTCTAGCTAGAGCTTGGCGTAATCATGG
TCATAGCTGTTTCCTGTGTGAAATTGTTATCCGCTCACAATTCCACACAACATACGAGCCGGAAGCATAA
AGTGTAAAGCCTGGGGTGCCTAATGAGTGAGCTAACTCACATTAATTGCGTTGCGCTCACTGCCCGCTTT
CCAGTCGGGAAACCTGTCGTGCCAGCTGCATTAATGAATCGGCCAACGCGCGGGGAGAGGCGGTTTGCGT
ATTGGGCGCTCTTCCGCTTCCTCGCTCACTGACTCGCTGCGCTCGGTCGTTCGGCTGCGGCGAGCGGTAT
CAGCTCACTCAAAGGCGGTAATACGGTTATCCACAGAATCAGGGGATAACGCAGGAAAGAACATGTGAGC
AAAAGGCCAGCAAAAGGCCAGGAACCGTAAAAAGGCCGCGTTGCTGGCGTTTTTCCATAGGCTCCGCCCC
CCTGACGAGCATCACAAAAATCGACGCTCAAGTCAGAGGTGGCGAAACCCGACAGGACTATAAAGATACC
AGGCGTTTCCCCCTGGAAGCTCCCTCGTGCGCTCTCCTGTTCCGACCCTGCCGCTTACCGGATACCTGTC
CGCCTTTCTCCCTTCGGGAAGCGTGGCGCTTTCTCATAGCTCACGCTGTAGGTATCTCAGTTCGGTGTAG
GTCGTTCGCTCCAAGCTGGGCTGTGTGCACGAACCCCCCGTTCAGCCCGACCGCTGCGCCTTATCCGGTA
ACTATCGTCTTGAGTCCAACCCGGTAAGACACGACTTATCGCCACTGGCAGCAGCCACTGGTAACAGGAT
TAGCAGAGCGAGGTATGTAGGCGGTGCTACAGAGTTCTTGAAGTGGTGGCCTAACTACGGCTACACTAGA
AGAACAGTATTTGGTATCTGCGCTCTGCTGAAGCCAGTTACCTTCGGAAAAAGAGTTGGTAGCTCTTGAT
CCGGCAAACAAACCACCGCTGGTAGCGGTGGTTTTTTTGTTTGCAAGCAGCAGATTACGCGCAGAAAAAA
AGGATCTCAAGAAGATCCTTTGATCTTTTCTACGGGGTCTGACGCTCAGTGGAACGAAAACTCACGTTAA
GGGATTTTGGTCATGAGATTATCAAAAAGGATCTTCACCTAGATCCTTTTAAATTAAAAATGAAGTTTTA
AATCAATCTAAAGTATATATGAGTAAACTTGGTCTGACAGTTACCAATGCTTAATCAGTGAGGCACCTAT
CTCAGCGATCTGTCTATTTCGTTCATCCATAGTTGCCTGACTCCCCGTCGTGTAGATAACTACGATACGG
GAGGGCTTACCATCTGGCCCCAGTGCTGCAATGATACCGCGAGACCCACGCTCACCGGCTCCAGATTTAT
CAGCAATAAACCAGCCAGCCGGAAGGGCCGAGCGCAGAAGTGGTCCTGCAACTTTATCCGCCTCCATCCA
GTCTATTAATTGTTGCCGGGAAGCTAGAGTAAGTAGTTCGCCAGTTAATAGTTTGCGCAACGTTGTTGCC
ATTGCTACAGGCATCGTGGTGTCACGCTCGTCGTTTGGTATGGCTTCATTCAGCTCCGGTTCCCAACGAT
CAAGGCGAGTTACATGATCCCCCATGTTGTGCAAAAAAGCGGTTAGCTCCTTCGGTCCTCCGATCGTTGT
CAGAAGTAAGTTGGCCGCAGTGTTATCACTCATGGTTATGGCAGCACTGCATAATTCTCTTACTGTCATG
CCATCCGTAAGATGCTTTTCTGTGACTGGTGAGTACTCAACCAAGTCATTCTGAGAATAGTGTATGCGGC
GACCGAGTTGCTCTTGCCCGGCGTCAATACGGGATAATACCGCGCCACATAGCAGAACTTTAAAAGTGCT
CATCATTGGAAAACGTTCTTCGGGGCGAAAACTCTCAAGGATCTTACCGCTGTTGAGATCCAGTTCGATG
TAACCCACTCGTGCACCCAACTGATCTTCAGCATCTTTTACTTTCACCAGCGTTTCTGGGTGAGCAAAAA
CAGGAAGGCAAAATGCCGCAAAAAAGGGAATAAGGGCGACACGGAAATGTTGAATACTCATACTCTTCCT
TTTTCAATATTATTGAAGCATTTATCAGGGTTATTGTCTCATGAGCGGATACATATTTGAATGTATTTAG
AAAAATAAACAAATAGGGGTTCCGCGCACATTTCCCCGAAAAGTGCCACCTGACGTC
Features (pLannotate 1.2.2; 24 found; start..end, strand, type, name):
     28..80      -  misc_feature   bom (fragment): basis of mobility region from pBR322
    235..614     +  enhancer       CMV enhancer: human cytomegalovirus immediate early enhancer
    615..818     +  promoter       CMV promoter: human cytomegalovirus (CMV) immediate early promoter
    820..839     +  promoter       PLtetO-1 promoter (fragment): modified phage lambda PL promoter with tet operator sites (Lutz and Bujard, 1997)
    841..860     +  promoter       PLtetO-1 promoter (fragment): modified phage lambda PL promoter with tet operator sites (Lutz and Bujard, 1997)
    868..901     +  promoter       TRE3GV promoter (fragment): 3rd-generation Tet-responsive promoter that can be activated by binding of Tet-On® 3G, optimized for retroviral and lentiviral vectors
   1002..1940    +  CDS            TEX264: TX264_HUMAN - Also known as ZSIG11 From Homo sapiens (Human).
   1971..1990    +  CDS            Strep-Tag II (fragment): peptide that binds Strep-Tactin®, an engineered form of streptavidin
   2031..2053    +  CDS            Strep-Tag II (fragment): peptide that binds Strep-Tactin®, an engineered form of streptavidin
   2088..2113    +  CDS            3xHA (fragment): three tandem HA epitope tags
   2149..2373    +  polyA_signal   bGH poly(A) signal: bovine growth hormone polyadenylation signal
   2377..2398    +  promoter       SV40 promoter (fragment): SV40 enhancer and early promoter
   2419..2652    +  rep_origin     f1 ori (fragment) (sequence partly withheld): f1 bacteriophage origin of replication; arrow indicates direction of (+) strand synthesis
   2657..2704    +  protein_bind   FRT: FLP-mediated recombination occurs in the 8-bp core sequence TCTAGAAA (Turan and Bode, 2011). FLP recombinase from the Saccharomyces cerevisiae 2μ plasmid
   2712..3734    +  CDS            HygR: aminoglycoside phosphotransferase from E. coli; aph(4)-Ia; confers resistance to hygromycin
   3744..3869    +  CDS            ble (fragment): BLE_KLEPN - Experimental evidence at protein level: Swiss-Prot protein existence level 1. Binding protein with a strong affinity to the bleomycin family of antibiotics. Binds to CL990; an antimitotic-antibiotic compound. From Klebsiella pneumoniae.
   3864..3985    +  polyA_signal   SV40 poly(A) signal: SV40 polyadenylation signal
   4058..4074    -  protein_bind   lac operator: The lac repressor binds to the lac operator to inhibit transcription in E. coli. This inhibition can be relieved by adding lactose or isopropyl-β-D-thiogalactopyranoside (IPTG). lac repressor encoded by lacI
   4082..4112    -  promoter       lac promoter: promoter for the E. coli lac operon
   4127..4148    -  protein_bind   CAP binding site: CAP binding activates transcription in the presence of cAMP. E. coli catabolite activator protein
   4161..4253    -  CDS            lacI (fragment): lac repressor; lacI; The lac repressor binds to the lac operator to inhibit transcription in E. coli. This inhibition can be relieved by adding lactose or isopropyl-β-D-thiogalactopyranoside (IPTG).
   4436..5024    -  rep_origin     ori: high-copy-number ColE1/pMB1/pBR322/pUC origin of replication
   5195..6055    -  CDS            AmpR: β-lactamase; bla; confers resistance to ampicillin, carbenicillin, and related antibiotics
   6056..6160    -  promoter       AmpR promoter: bla
