[The description below was written by a language model from this plasmid's Addgene catalogue record and pLannotate feature annotations shown in this document.]
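Description:
pCDNA5 TEX264wt-cSSH is a mammalian expression plasmid built on the pcDNA5/FRT/TO backbone and carrying the wild-type human TEX264 (ZSIG11) coding sequence, a 939 bp insert cloned between BamHI and NotI sites that remain intact. It is maintained in E. coli as a high-copy plasmid through a ColE1/pUC-type origin and an ampicillin resistance gene (β-lactamase with its own promoter). The sequenced construct is about 6.2 kb.

Expression is driven by the CMV immediate-early enhancer and promoter followed by tet operator sequences (CMV/TetO). The annotation software labels these operators as fragments of other Tet-regulated promoters. In cells that express the Tet repressor, this arrangement keeps transcription off until tetracycline or doxycycline is added, while in cells lacking the repressor expression is constitutive. TEX264 is fused at its C terminus to two Strep-tag II sequences and an HA epitope, which allow Strep-Tactin affinity purification and HA-based detection or immunoprecipitation. The transcript ends at the bGH polyadenylation signal. Downstream lies an FRT site placed directly ahead of a hygromycin resistance coding sequence with an SV40 poly(A) signal. In this backbone design the hygromycin gene has no promoter of its own, so it becomes active only after FLP-mediated integration into a genomic FRT site in a suitable host line. That enables selection of isogenic, single-copy, inducible stable cell lines.

The plasmid can therefore be used for transient or stable, inducible expression of tagged TEX264. It comes from work on TEX264 coordinating p97- and SPRTN-dependent resolution of topoisomerase 1-DNA adducts, where a tagged protein suits interaction and localisation studies.
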