Addgene plasmid #220209: pCDNA5 TEX264wt-cSSH
Purpose: Mammalian expression of wild type TEX264, C-terminal twin-Strep_HA tag
Depositing lab: Kristijan Ramadan. Publication: TEX264 coordinates p97- and SPRTN-mediated resolution of topoisomerase 1-DNA adducts. Fielden J, Wiseman K, Torrecilla I, Li S, Hume S, Chiang SC, Ruggiano A, Narayan Singh A, Freire R, Hassanieh S, Domingo E, Vendrell I, Fischer R, Kessler BM, Maughan TS, El-Khamisy SF, Ramadan K. Nat Commun. 2020 Mar 9;11(1):1274. doi: 10.1038/s41467-020-15000-w. PubMed 32152270.
Backbone
  Vector backbone: pCDNA5/FRT/TO
  Backbone manufacturer: Thermofisher
  Backbone size w/o insert (bp): 5251
  Vector type: Mammalian Expression
  Selectable markers: Hygromycin
Growth in bacteria
  Bacterial resistance: Ampicillin, 100 μg/mL
  Growth temperature: 37°C
  Growth strain: DH5alpha
  Copy number: High Copy
Gene/Insert
  Gene/Insert name: TEX264 (alt name: ZSIG11)
  Species: H. sapiens (human)
  Insert size (bp): 939
  Entrez Gene: TEX264 (a.k.a. ZSIG11)
  Promoter: CMV/TetO
  Tag / fusion protein: Strep-strep-HA (C terminal on insert)
  Cloning method: Restriction Enzyme; 5′ cloning site BamHI (not destroyed); 3′ cloning site NotI (not destroyed)
  Sequencing primers: 5′ CMVF_pCDNA3; pCMV_Fw; 3′ BGH_Rev
Terms and licenses: Academic/Nonprofit Terms; Industry Terms: Not Available to Industry
How to cite: pCDNA5 TEX264wt-cSSH was a gift from Kristijan Ramadan (Addgene plasmid # 220209 ; http://n2t.net/addgene:220209 ; RRID:Addgene_220209)
