>Addgene plasmid #220209 | pCDNA5 TEX264wt-cSSH | depositor partial sequence | sequence record 430259 | Assembled from Sanger sequences using CMVF_pCDNA3 and bGHR primers
TGAGCCCTCCCGCTGTTTGGGCCTCCAGAGTGAGACACCGGGACCGATCGAGCCTCCGGACTCTAGCGTT
TAAACTTAAGCTTGGTACCGAGCTCGGATCCATGTCGGACCTGCTACTACTGGGCCTGATTGGGGGCCTG
ACTCTCTTACTGCTGCTGACGCTGCTGGCCTTTGCCGGGTACTCAGGGCTACTGGCTGGGGTGGAAGTGA
GTGCTGGGTCACCCCCCATCCGCAACGTCACTGTGGCCTACAAGTTCCACATGGGGCTCTATGGTGAGAC
TGGGCGGCTTTTCACTGAGAGCTGCAGCATCTCTCCCAAGCTCCGCTCCATCGCTGTCTACTATGACAAC
CCCCACATGGTGCCCCCTGATAAGTGCCGATGTGCCGTGGGCAGCATCCTGAGTGAAGGTGAGGAATCGC
CCTCCCCTGAGCTCATCGACCTCTACCAGAAATTTGGCTTCAAGGTGTTCTCCTTCCCGGCACCCAGCCA
TGTGGTGACAGCCACCTTCCCCTACACCACCATTCTGTCCATCTGGCTGGCTACCCGCCGTGTCCATCCT
GCCTTGGACACCTACATCAAGGAGCGGAAGCTGTGTGCCTATCCTCGGCTGGAGATCTACCAGGAAGACC
AGATCCATTTCATGTGCCCACTGGCACGGCAGGGAGACTTCTATGTGCCTGAGATGAAGGAGACAGAGTG
GAAATGGCGGGGGCTTGTGGAGGCCATTGACACCCAGGTGGATGGCACAGGAGCTGACACAATGAGTGAC
ACGAGTTCTGTAAGCTTGGAAGTGAGCCCTGGCAGCCGGGAGACTTCAGCTGCCACACTGTCACCTGGGG
CGAGCAGCCGTGGCTGGGATGACGGTGACACCCGCAGCGAGCACAGCTACAGCGAGTCAGGTGCCAGCGG
CTCCTCTTTTGAGGAGCTGGACTTGGAGGGCGAGGGGCCCTTAGGGGAGTCACGGCTGGACCCTGGGACT
GAGCCCCTGGGGACTACCAAGTGGCTCTGGGAGCCCACTGCCCCTGAGAAGGGCAAGGAGGCGGCCGCTC
GAGGGAACCTTTTAGCAGAGTGGAGCCACCCGCAGTTCGAGAAAGGTGGAGGTTCCGGAGGTGGATCGGG
AGGTGGATCGTGGAGCCACCCGCAGTTTGAAAAAGGAACCGAACTAGGTTCCACGATGGCAAGCATGTAC
CCATACGATGTTCCTGACTATGCCTAGGTCGCCGTACTTGC
